Addgene plasmid #217454: pDEST-mScarlet-ORF
Purpose: (Empty Backbone) Gateway destination vector with N-terminal mScarlet
Depositing lab: Johanna Ivaska. Depositing organization: Turku Bioscience Centre. Publication: Dynamic regulation of integrin beta1 phosphorylation supports invasion of breast cancer cells. Conway JRW, Joshi O, Kaivola J, Follain G, Gounis M, Kuhl D, Ivaska J. Nat Cell Biol. 2025 May 26. doi: 10.1038/s41556-025-01663-4. PubMed 40419795.
Backbone
  Vector backbone: pDEST-V2-ORF
  Backbone manufacturer: https://www.addgene.org/73636/
  Backbone size (bp): 7371
  Modifications to backbone: Replacement of Venus fragment 2 (V2) N-terminal tag with the mScarlet fluorescent protein
  Vector type: Mammalian Expression ; Gateway destination vector
  Promoter: CMV
  Selectable markers: Zeocin
  Tag / fusion protein: mScarlet (N terminal on backbone)
Growth in bacteria
  Bacterial resistance: Chloramphenicol and Ampicillin, 25 & 100 μg/mL
  Growth temperature: 37°C
  Growth strain: ccdB Survival
  Copy number: High Copy
Gene/Insert
  Cloning method: Restriction Enzyme
  Sequencing primers: 5′ CMV_F; 3′ BGH_R
Terms and licenses: Academic/Nonprofit Terms; Industry Terms
How to cite: pDEST-mScarlet-ORF was a gift from Johanna Ivaska (Addgene plasmid # 217454 ; http://n2t.net/addgene:217454 ; RRID:Addgene_217454)
