[The description below was written by a language model from this plasmid's Addgene catalogue record and pLannotate feature annotations shown in this document.]
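Description:
pDEST-mScarlet-ORF is an empty Gateway destination vector for mammalian expression, designed to fuse the red fluorescent protein mScarlet to the N-terminus of any open reading frame transferred into it. It was derived from pDEST-V2-ORF by replacing the Venus fragment 2 tag of that backbone with mScarlet. The plasmid is about 7.4 kb and replicates in E. coli from a high-copy ColE1/pUC-type origin. It carries ampicillin resistance on the backbone, and an f1 origin is also present.

Expression is driven by the CMV immediate-early enhancer and promoter, with a T7 promoter just downstream. The mScarlet coding sequence follows, and then the Gateway cassette. This cassette is bounded by attR1 and attR2 and contains a chloramphenicol resistance gene and the ccdB toxin gene. A bovine growth hormone polyadenylation signal terminates the transcript. In an LR recombination with an entry clone, the chloramphenicol/ccdB cassette is exchanged for the gene of interest, which should place it in frame behind mScarlet. Because ccdB poisons gyrase in ordinary E. coli strains, unrecombined vector is counter-selected after the reaction. For the same reason, the empty vector must be maintained in a ccdB-tolerant strain under combined chloramphenicol and ampicillin selection.

A separate cassette places the Sh ble gene under tandem SV40 early and EM7 promoters with an SV40 polyadenylation signal, which allows Zeocin selection of transfected mammalian cells. A few short annotated fragments, such as a truncated HIV-1 LTR, lacI and bom, appear to be backbone remnants or annotation matches rather than functional elements. The vector is suited to generating red-tagged fusion proteins for live-cell imaging and localisation studies. The record gives no specific application beyond its role as an empty backbone.
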