Features (pLannotate 1.2.2; 28 found; start..end, strand, type, name):
     28..80      -  misc_feature   bom (fragment): basis of mobility region from pBR322
    235..614     +  enhancer       CMV enhancer: human cytomegalovirus immediate early enhancer
    615..818     +  promoter       CMV promoter: human cytomegalovirus (CMV) immediate early promoter
    814..847     +  LTR            5' LTR (truncated) (fragment): truncated 5' long terminal repeat (LTR) from HIV-1
    863..881     +  promoter       T7 promoter: promoter for bacteriophage T7 RNA polymerase
    923..1618    +  CDS            mScarlet: mScarlet is a basic (constitutively fluorescent) red fluorescent protein published in 2016, derived from synthetic construct. It has moderate acid sensitivity.
   1640..1764    +  protein_bind   attR1: mutant version of attR; recombination site for the Gateway® LR reaction LR Clonase™
   1789..1819    +  promoter       lac UV5 promoter: E. coli lac promoter with an "up" mutation
   1843..1872    +  promoter       cat promoter (fragment): promoter of the E. coli cat gene encoding chloramphenicol acetyltransferase
   1873..2532    +  CDS            CmR: chloramphenicol acetyltransferase; cat; confers resistance to chloramphenicol
   2711..2869    +  CDS            ccdA (fragment): CCDA_ECO57 - Also known as H, letA. Experimental evidence at protein level: Swiss-Prot protein existence level 1. Antitoxin component of a type II toxin-antitoxin (TA) system which inhibits the post-segregational killing (PSK) of plasmid-free cells, also referred to as a plasmid addiction system. Binds to and blocks the activity of CcdB; will also remove bound CcdB protein from the CcdB-GyrA complex by forming a CcdA-CcdB complex, a process termed rejuvenation. Functions as a transcriptional corepressor for the ccdAB operon, repression also requires CcdB (By similarity). From Escherichia coli
   2874..3176    +  CDS            ccdB: CCDB_ECOLI - Also known as G, letB, letD. Experimental evidence at protein level: Swiss-Prot protein existence level 1. Toxic component of a type II toxin-antitoxin (TA) system, functioning in plasmid maintainence. Responsible for the post- segregational killing (PSK) of plasmid-free cells, also referred to as a plasmid addiction system. Half-life of over 2 hours. Cell killing by CcdB is accompanied by filamentation, defects in chromosome and plasmid segregation, defects in cell division, formation of anucleate cells, decreased DNA synthesis and plasmid loss. Interferes with the activity of DN
   3220..3344    -  protein_bind   attR2: mutant version of attR; recombination site for the Gateway® LR reaction LR Clonase™
   3384..3608    +  polyA_signal   bGH poly(A) signal: bovine growth hormone polyadenylation signal
   3612..3633    +  promoter       SV40 promoter (fragment): SV40 enhancer and early promoter
   3654..4082    +  rep_origin     f1 ori (sequence partly withheld): f1 bacteriophage origin of replication; arrow indicates direction of (+) strand synthesis
   4096..4425    +  promoter       SV40 promoter: SV40 enhancer and early promoter
   4473..4520    +  promoter       EM7 promoter: synthetic bacterial promoter&nbsp
   4539..4913    +  CDS            BleoR: antibiotic-binding protein; Sh ble from Streptoalloteichus hindustanus; confers resistance to bleomycin, phleomycin, and Zeocin™
   4923..5048    +  CDS            ble (fragment): BLE_KLEPN - Experimental evidence at protein level: Swiss-Prot protein existence level 1. Binding protein with a strong affinity to the bleomycin family of antibiotics. Binds to CL990; an antimitotic-antibiotic compound. From Klebsiella pneumoniae.
   5043..5164    +  polyA_signal   SV40 poly(A) signal: SV40 polyadenylation signal
   5237..5253    -  protein_bind   lac operator: The lac repressor binds to the lac operator to inhibit transcription in E. coli. This inhibition can be relieved by adding lactose or isopropyl-β-D-thiogalactopyranoside (IPTG). lac repressor encoded by lacI
   5261..5291    -  promoter       lac promoter: promoter for the E. coli lac operon
   5306..5327    -  protein_bind   CAP binding site: CAP binding activates transcription in the presence of cAMP. E. coli catabolite activator protein
   5340..5432    -  CDS            lacI (fragment): lac repressor; lacI; The lac repressor binds to the lac operator to inhibit transcription in E. coli. This inhibition can be relieved by adding lactose or isopropyl-β-D-thiogalactopyranoside (IPTG).
   5615..6203    -  rep_origin     ori: high-copy-number ColE1/pMB1/pBR322/pUC origin of replication
   6374..7234    -  CDS            AmpR: β-lactamase; bla; confers resistance to ampicillin, carbenicillin, and related antibiotics
   7235..7339    -  promoter       AmpR promoter: bla
>Addgene plasmid #217454 | pDEST-mScarlet-ORF | addgene full sequence | sequence record 446048 | Addgene NGS Result
GACGGATCGGGAGATCTCCCGATCCCCTATGGTGCACTCTCAGTACAATCTGCTCTGATGCCGCATAGTT
AAGCCAGTATCTGCTCCCTGCTTGTGTGTTGGAGGTCGCTGAGTAGTGCGCGAGCAAAATTTAAGCTACA
ACAAGGCAAGGCTTGACCGACAATTGCATGAAGAATCTGCTTAGGGTTAGGCGTTTTGCGCTGCTTCGCG
ATGTACGGGCCAGATATACGCGTTGACATTGATTATTGACTAGTTATTAATAGTAATCAATTACGGGGTC
ATTAGTTCATAGCCCATATATGGAGTTCCGCGTTACATAACTTACGGTAAATGGCCCGCCTGGCTGACCG
CCCAACGACCCCCGCCCATTGACGTCAATAATGACGTATGTTCCCATAGTAACGCCAATAGGGACTTTCC
ATTGACGTCAATGGGTGGAGTATTTACGGTAAACTGCCCACTTGGCAGTACATCAAGTGTATCATATGCC
AAGTACGCCCCCTATTGACGTCAATGACGGTAAATGGCCCGCCTGGCATTATGCCCAGTACATGACCTTA
TGGGACTTTCCTACTTGGCAGTACATCTACGTATTAGTCATCGCTATTACCATGGTGATGCGGTTTTGGC
AGTACATCAATGGGCGTGGATAGCGGTTTGACTCACGGGGATTTCCAAGTCTCCACCCCATTGACGTCAA
TGGGAGTTTGTTTTGGCACCAAAATCAACGGGACTTTCCAAAATGTCGTAACAACTCCGCCCCATTGACG
CAAATGGGCGGTAGGCGTGTACGGTGGGAGGTCTATATAAGCAGAGCTCTCTGGCTAACTAGAGAACCCA
CTGCTTACTGGCTTATCGAAATTAATACGACTCACTATAGGGAGACCCAAGCTGGCTAGCGTTTAAACTT
AAGCTTGGTACCATGGTGAGCAAGGGCGAGGCAGTGATCAAGGAGTTCATGCGGTTCAAGGTGCACATGG
AGGGCTCCATGAACGGCCACGAGTTCGAGATCGAGGGCGAGGGCGAGGGCCGCCCCTACGAGGGCACCCA
GACCGCCAAGCTGAAGGTGACCAAGGGTGGCCCCCTGCCCTTCTCCTGGGACATCCTGTCCCCTCAGTTC
ATGTACGGCTCCAGGGCCTTCACCAAGCACCCCGCCGACATCCCCGACTACTATAAGCAGTCCTTCCCCG
AGGGCTTCAAGTGGGAGCGCGTGATGAACTTCGAGGACGGCGGCGCCGTGACCGTGACCCAGGACACCTC
CCTGGAGGACGGCACCCTGATCTACAAGGTGAAGCTCCGCGGCACCAACTTCCCTCCTGACGGCCCCGTA
ATGCAGAAGAAGACAATGGGCTGGGAAGCGTCCACCGAGCGGTTGTACCCCGAGGACGGCGTGCTGAAGG
GCGACATTAAGATGGCCCTGCGCCTGAAGGACGGCGGCCGCTACCTGGCGGACTTCAAGACCACCTACAA
GGCCAAGAAGCCCGTGCAGATGCCCGGCGCCTACAACGTCGACCGCAAGTTGGACATCACCTCCCACAAC
GAGGACTACACCGTGGTGGAACAGTACGAACGCTCCGAGGGCCGCCACTCCACCGGCGGCATGGACGAGC
TGTACAAGATCGATGGTGGCTCTGGAGGTACAAGTTTGTACAAAAAAGCTGAACGAGAAACGTAAAATGA
TATAAATATCAATATATTAAATTAGATTTTGCATAAAAAACAGACTACATAATACTGTAAAACACAACAT
ATCCAGTCACTATGGCGGCCGCATTAGGCACCCCAGGCTTTACACTTTATGCTTCCGGCTCGTATAATGT
GTGGATTTTGAGTTAGGATCCGTCGAGATTTTCAGGAGCTAAGGAAGCTAAAATGGAGAAAAAAATCACT
GGATATACCACCGTTGATATATCCCAATGGCATCGTAAAGAACATTTTGAGGCATTTCAGTCAGTTGCTC
AATGTACCTATAACCAGACCGTTCAGCTGGATATTACGGCCTTTTTAAAGACCGTAAAGAAAAATAAGCA
CAAGTTTTATCCGGCCTTTATTCACATTCTTGCCCGCCTGATGAATGCTCATCCGGAATTCCGTATGGCA
ATGAAAGACGGTGAGCTGGTGATATGGGATAGTGTTCACCCTTGTTACACCGTTTTCCATGAGCAAACTG
AAACGTTTTCATCGCTCTGGAGTGAATACCACGACGATTTCCGGCAGTTTCTACACATATATTCGCAAGA
TGTGGCGTGTTACGGTGAAAACCTGGCCTATTTCCCTAAAGGGTTTATTGAGAATATGTTTTTCGTCTCA
GCCAATCCCTGGGTGAGTTTCACCAGTTTTGATTTAAACGTGGCCAATATGGACAACTTCTTCGCCCCCG
TTTTCACCATGGGCAAATATTATACGCAAGGCGACAAGGTGCTGATGCCGCTGGCGATTCAGGTTCATCA
TGCCGTTTGTGATGGCTTCCATGTCGGCAGAATGCTTAATGAATTACAACAGTACTGCGATGAGTGGCAG
GGCGGGGCGTAAAGATCTGGATCCGGCTTACTAAAAGCCAGATAACAGTATGCGTATTTGCGCGCTGATT
TTTGCGGTATAAGAATATATACTGATATGTATACCCGAAGTATGTCAAAAAGAGGTATGCTATGAAGCAG
CGTATTACAGTGACAGTTGACAGCGACAGCTATCAGTTGCTCAAGGCATATATGATGTCAATATCTCCGG
TCTGGTAAGCACAACCATGCAGAATGAAGCCCGTCGTCTGCGTGCCGAACGCTGGAAAGCGGAAAATCAG
GAAGGGATGGCTGAGGTCGCCCGGTTTATTGAAATGAACGGCTCTTTTGCTGACGAGAACAGGGGCTGGT
GAAATGCAGTTTAAGGTTTACACCTATAAAAGAGAGAGCCGTTATCGTCTGTTTGTGGATGTACAGAGTG
ATATTATTGACACGCCCGGGCGACGGATGGTGATCCCCCTGGCCAGTGCACGTCTGCTGTCAGATAAAGT
CTCCCGTGAACTTTACCCGGTGGTGCATATCGGGGATGAAAGCTGGCGCATGATGACCACCGATATGGCC
AGTGTGCCGGTCTCCGTTATCGGGGAAGAAGTGGCTGATCTCAGCCACCGCGAAAATGACATCAAAAACG
CCATTAACCTGATGTTCTGGGGAATATAAATGTCAGGCTCCCTTATACACAGCCAGTCTGCAGGTCGACC
ATAGTGACTGGATATGTTGTGTTTTACAGTATTATGTAGTCTGTTTTTTATGCAAAATCTAATTTAATAT
ATTGATATTTATATCATTTTACGTTTCTCGTTCAGCTTTCTTGTACAAAGTGGTTGTCTAGAGGGCCCGT
TTAAACCCGCTGATCAGCCTCGACTGTGCCTTCTAGTTGCCAGCCATCTGTTGTTTGCCCCTCCCCCGTG
CCTTCCTTGACCCTGGAAGGTGCCACTCCCACTGTCCTTTCCTAATAAAATGAGGAAATTGCATCGCATT
GTCTGAGTAGGTGTCATTCTATTCTGGGGGGTGGGGTGGGGCAGGACAGCAAGGGGGAGGATTGGGAAGA
CAATAGCAGGCATGCTGGGGATGCGGTGGGCTCTATGGCTTCTGAGGCGGAAAGAACCAGCTGGGGCTCT
AGGGGGTATCCCC
[124 nt withheld, positions 3654-3777]
C
[91 nt withheld, positions 3779-3869]
A
[49 nt withheld, positions 3871-3919]
CCTTTGACGTTGGAGTCCACGTTCTTT
[37 nt withheld, positions 3947-3983]
ACCCTATCTCGGTCTATTCTTTTGATTTATAAGGGATTTTGCCGATTTCGGCCTATTGGTTAAAAAATGA
GCTGATTTAACAAAAATTTAACGCGAATTAATTCTGTGGAATGTGTGTCAGTTAGGGTGTGGAAAGTCCC
CAGGCTCCCCAGCAGGCAGAAGTATGCAAAGCATGCATCTCAATTAGTCAGCAACCAGGTGTGGAAAGTC
CCCAGGCTCCCCAGCAGGCAGAAGTATGCAAAGCATGCATCTCAATTAGTCAGCAACCATAGTCCCGCCC
CTAACTCCGCCCATCCCGCCCCTAACTCCGCCCAGTTCCGCCCATTCTCCGCCCCATGGCTGACTAATTT
TTTTTATTTATGCAGAGGCCGAGGCCGCCTCTGCCTCTGAGCTATTCCAGAAGTAGTGAGGAGGCTTTTT
TGGAGGCCTAGGCTTTTGCAAAAAGCTCCCGGGAGCTTGTATATCCATTTTCGGATCTGATCAGCACGTG
TTGACAATTAATCATCGGCATAGTATATCGGCATAGTATAATACGACAAGGTGAGGAACTAAACCATGGC
CAAGTTGACCAGTGCCGTTCCGGTGCTCACCGCGCGCGACGTCGCCGGAGCGGTCGAGTTCTGGACCGAC
CGGCTCGGGTTCTCCCGGGACTTCGTGGAGGACGACTTCGCCGGTGTGGTCCGGGACGACGTGACCCTGT
TCATCAGCGCGGTCCAGGACCAGGTGGTGCCGGACAACACCCTGGCCTGGGTGTGGGTGCGCGGCCTGGA
CGAGCTGTACGCCGAGTGGTCGGAGGTCGTGTCCACGAACTTCCGGGACGCCTCCGGGCCGGCCATGACC
GAGATCGGCGAGCAGCCGTGGGGGCGGGAGTTCGCCCTGCGCGACCCGGCCGGCAACTGCGTGCACTTCG
TGGCCGAGGAGCAGGACTGACACGTGCTACGAGATTTCGATTCCACCGCCGCCTTCTATGAAAGGTTGGG
CTTCGGAATCGTTTTCCGGGACGCCGGCTGGATGATCCTCCAGCGCGGGGATCTCATGCTGGAGTTCTTC
GCCCACCCCAACTTGTTTATTGCAGCTTATAATGGTTACAAATAAAGCAATAGCATCACAAATTTCACAA
ATAAAGCATTTTTTTCACTGCATTCTAGTTGTGGTTTGTCCAAACTCATCAATGTATCTTATCATGTCTG
TATACCGTCGACCTCTAGCTAGAGCTTGGCGTAATCATGGTCATAGCTGTTTCCTGTGTGAAATTGTTAT
CCGCTCACAATTCCACACAACATACGAGCCGGAAGCATAAAGTGTAAAGCCTGGGGTGCCTAATGAGTGA
GCTAACTCACATTAATTGCGTTGCGCTCACTGCCCGCTTTCCAGTCGGGAAACCTGTCGTGCCAGCTGCA
TTAATGAATCGGCCAACGCGCGGGGAGAGGCGGTTTGCGTATTGGGCGCTCTTCCGCTTCCTCGCTCACT
GACTCGCTGCGCTCGGTCGTTCGGCTGCGGCGAGCGGTATCAGCTCACTCAAAGGCGGTAATACGGTTAT
CCACAGAATCAGGGGATAACGCAGGAAAGAACATGTGAGCAAAAGGCCAGCAAAAGGCCAGGAACCGTAA
AAAGGCCGCGTTGCTGGCGTTTTTCCATAGGCTCCGCCCCCCTGACGAGCATCACAAAAATCGACGCTCA
AGTCAGAGGTGGCGAAACCCGACAGGACTATAAAGATACCAGGCGTTTCCCCCTGGAAGCTCCCTCGTGC
GCTCTCCTGTTCCGACCCTGCCGCTTACCGGATACCTGTCCGCCTTTCTCCCTTCGGGAAGCGTGGCGCT
TTCTCATAGCTCACGCTGTAGGTATCTCAGTTCGGTGTAGGTCGTTCGCTCCAAGCTGGGCTGTGTGCAC
GAACCCCCCGTTCAGCCCGACCGCTGCGCCTTATCCGGTAACTATCGTCTTGAGTCCAACCCGGTAAGAC
ACGACTTATCGCCACTGGCAGCAGCCACTGGTAACAGGATTAGCAGAGCGAGGTATGTAGGCGGTGCTAC
AGAGTTCTTGAAGTGGTGGCCTAACTACGGCTACACTAGAAGAACAGTATTTGGTATCTGCGCTCTGCTG
AAGCCAGTTACCTTCGGAAAAAGAGTTGGTAGCTCTTGATCCGGCAAACAAACCACCGCTGGTAGCGGTG
GTTTTTTTGTTTGCAAGCAGCAGATTACGCGCAGAAAAAAAGGATCTCAAGAAGATCCTTTGATCTTTTC
TACGGGGTCTGACGCTCAGTGGAACGAAAACTCACGTTAAGGGATTTTGGTCATGAGATTATCAAAAAGG
ATCTTCACCTAGATCCTTTTAAATTAAAAATGAAGTTTTAAATCAATCTAAAGTATATATGAGTAAACTT
GGTCTGACAGTTACCAATGCTTAATCAGTGAGGCACCTATCTCAGCGATCTGTCTATTTCGTTCATCCAT
AGTTGCCTGACTCCCCGTCGTGTAGATAACTACGATACGGGAGGGCTTACCATCTGGCCCCAGTGCTGCA
ATGATACCGCGAGACCCACGCTCACCGGCTCCAGATTTATCAGCAATAAACCAGCCAGCCGGAAGGGCCG
AGCGCAGAAGTGGTCCTGCAACTTTATCCGCCTCCATCCAGTCTATTAATTGTTGCCGGGAAGCTAGAGT
AAGTAGTTCGCCAGTTAATAGTTTGCGCAACGTTGTTGCCATTGCTACAGGCATCGTGGTGTCACGCTCG
TCGTTTGGTATGGCTTCATTCAGCTCCGGTTCCCAACGATCAAGGCGAGTTACATGATCCCCCATGTTGT
GCAAAAAAGCGGTTAGCTCCTTCGGTCCTCCGATCGTTGTCAGAAGTAAGTTGGCCGCAGTGTTATCACT
CATGGTTATGGCAGCACTGCATAATTCTCTTACTGTCATGCCATCCGTAAGATGCTTTTCTGTGACTGGT
GAGTACTCAACCAAGTCATTCTGAGAATAGTGTATGCGGCGACCGAGTTGCTCTTGCCCGGCGTCAATAC
GGGATAATACCGCGCCACATAGCAGAACTTTAAAAGTGCTCATCATTGGAAAACGTTCTTCGGGGCGAAA
ACTCTCAAGGATCTTACCGCTGTTGAGATCCAGTTCGATGTAACCCACTCGTGCACCCAACTGATCTTCA
GCATCTTTTACTTTCACCAGCGTTTCTGGGTGAGCAAAAACAGGAAGGCAAAATGCCGCAAAAAAGGGAA
TAAGGGCGACACGGAAATGTTGAATACTCATACTCTTCCTTTTTCAATATTATTGAAGCATTTATCAGGG
TTATTGTCTCATGAGCGGATACATATTTGAATGTATTTAGAAAAATAAACAAATAGGGGTTCCGCGCACA
TTTCCCCGAAAAGTGCCACCTGACGTC
